>Addgene plasmid #216511 | pcDNA4/TO-CDC25A | addgene full sequence | sequence record 429701 | Addgene NGS Result
GACGGATCGGGAGATCTCCCGATCCCCTATGGTGCACTCTCAGTACAATCTGCTCTGATGCCGCATAGTT
AAGCCAGTATCTGCTCCCTGCTTGTGTGTTGGAGGTCGCTGAGTAGTGCGCGAGCAAAATTTAAGCTACA
ACAAGGCAAGGCTTGACCGACAATTGCATGAAGAATCTGCTTAGGGTTAGGCGTTTTGCGCTGCTTCGCG
ATGTACGGGCCAGATATACGCGTTGACATTGATTATTGACTAGTTATTAATAGTAATCAATTACGGGGTC
ATTAGTTCATAGCCCATATATGGAGTTCCGCGTTACATAACTTACGGTAAATGGCCCGCCTGGCTGACCG
CCCAACGACCCCCGCCCATTGACGTCAATAATGACGTATGTTCCCATAGTAACGCCAATAGGGACTTTCC
ATTGACGTCAATGGGTGGAGTATTTACGGTAAACTGCCCACTTGGCAGTACATCAAGTGTATCATATGCC
AAGTACGCCCCCTATTGACGTCAATGACGGTAAATGGCCCGCCTGGCATTATGCCCAGTACATGACCTTA
TGGGACTTTCCTACTTGGCAGTACATCTACGTATTAGTCATCGCTATTACCATGGTGATGCGGTTTTGGC
AGTACATCAATGGGCGTGGATAGCGGTTTGACTCACGGGGATTTCCAAGTCTCCACCCCATTGACGTCAA
TGGGAGTTTGTTTTGGCACCAAAATCAACGGGACTTTCCAAAATGTCGTAACAACTCCGCCCCATTGACG
CAAATGGGCGGTAGGCGTGTACGGTGGGAGGTCTATATAAGCAGAGCTCTCCCTATCAGTGATAGAGATC
TCCCTATCAGTGATAGAGATCGTCGACGAGCTCGTTTAGTGAACCGTCAGATCGCCTGGAGACGCCATCC
ACGCTGTTTTGACCTCCATAGAAGACACCGGGACCGATCCAGCCTCCGGACTCTAGCGTTTAAACTTAAG
CTTGGTACCGAGCTCGGATCCGGGATGGAGTACCCATACGATGTTCCAGATTACGCTCTCCTCCTCATGG
AACTGGGCCCGGAGCCCCCGCACCGCCGCCGCCTGCTCTTCGCCTGCAGCCCCCCTCCCGCGTCGCAGCC
CGTCGTGAAGGCGCTATTTGGCGCTTCAGCCGCCGGGGGACTGTCGCCTGTCACCAACCTGACCGTCACT
ATGGACCAGCTGCAGGGTCTGGGCAGTGATTATGAGCAACCACTGGAGGTGAAGAACAACAGTAATCTGC
AGAGAATGGGCTCCTCCGAGTCAACAGATTCAGGTTTCTGTCTAGATTCTCCTGGGCCATTGGACAGTAA
AGAAAACCTTGAAAATCCTATGAGAAGAATACATTCCCTACCTCAGAAGCTGTTGGGATGTAGTCCAGCT
CTGAAGAGGAGCCATTCTGATTCTCTTGACCATGACATCTTTCAGCTCATCGACCCAGATGAGAACAAGG
AAAATGAAGCCTTTGAGTTTAAGAAGCCAGTAAGACCTGTATCTCGTGGCTGCCTGCACTCTCATGGACT
CCAGGAGGGTAAAGATCTCTTCACACAGAGGCAGAACTCTGCCCCAGCTCGGATGCTTTCCTCAAATGAA
AGAGATAGCAGTGAACCAGGGAATTTCATTCCTCTTTTTACACCCCAGTCACCTGTGACAGCCACTTTGT
CTGATGAGGATGATGGCTTCGTGGACCTTCTCGATGGAGAGAATCTGAAGAATGAGGAGGAGACCCCCTC
GTGCATGGCAAGCCTCTGGACAGCTCCTCTCGTCATGAGAACTACAAACCTTGACAACCGATGCAAGCTG
TTTGACTCCCCTTCCCTGTGTAGCTCCAGCACTCGGTCAGTGTTGAAGAGACCAGAACGATCTCAAGAGG
AGTCTCCACCTGGAAGTACAAAGAGGAGGAAGAGCATGTCTGGGGCCAGCCCCAAAGAGTCAACTAATCC
AGAGAAGGCCCATGAGACTCTTCATCAGTCTTTATCCCTGGCATCTTCCCCCAAAGGAACCATTGAGAAC
ATTTTGGACAATGACCCAAGGGACCTTATAGGAGACTTCTCCAAGGGTTATCTCTTTCATACAGTTGCTG
GGAAACATCAGGATTTAAAATACATCTCTCCAGAAATTATGGCATCTGTTTTGAATGGCAAGTTTGCCAA
CCTCATTAAAGAGTTTGTTATCATCGACTGTCGATACCCATATGAATACGAGGGAGGCCACATCAAGGGT
GCAGTGAACTTGCACATGGAAGAAGAGGTTGAAGACTTCTTATTGAAGAAGCCCATTGTACCTACTGATG
GCAAGCGTGTCATTGTTGTGTTTCACTGCGAGTTTTCTTCTGAGAGAGGTCCCCGCATGTGCCGGTATGT
GAGAGAGAGAGATCGCCTGGGTAATGAATACCCCAAACTCCACTACCCTGAGCTGTATGTCCTGAAGGGG
GGATACAAGGAGTTCTTTATGAAATGCCAGTCTTACTGTGAGCCCCCTAGCTACCGGCCCATGCACCACG
AGGACTTTAAAGAAGACCTGAAGAAGTTCCGCACCAAGAGCCGGACCTGGGCAGGGGAGAAGAGCAAGAG
GGAGATGTACAGTCGTCTGAAGAAGCTCTGAGCGGCCGCTCGAGTCTAGAGGGCCCGTTTAAACCCGCTG
ATCAGCCTCGACTGTGCCTTCTAGTTGCCAGCCATCTGTTGTTTGCCCCTCCCCCGTGCCTTCCTTGACC
CTGGAAGGTGCCACTCCCACTGTCCTTTCCTAATAAAATGAGGAAATTGCATCGCATTGTCTGAGTAGGT
GTCATTCTATTCTGGGGGGTGGGGTGGGGCAGGACAGCAAGGGGGAGGATTGGGAAGACAATAGCAGGCA
TGCTGGGGATGCGGTGGGCTCTATGGCTTCTGAGGCGGAAAGAACCAGCTGGGGCTCTAGGGGGTATCCC
C
[124 nt withheld, positions 2942-3065]
C
[91 nt withheld, positions 3067-3157]
A
[49 nt withheld, positions 3159-3207]
CCTTTGACGTTGGAGTCCACGTTCTTT
[37 nt withheld, positions 3235-3271]
ACCCTATCTCGGTCTATTCTTTTGATTTATAAGGGATTTTGCCGATTTCGGCCTATTGGTTAAAAAATGA
GCTGATTTAACAAAAATTTAACGCGAATTAATTCTGTGGAATGTGTGTCAGTTAGGGTGTGGAAAGTCCC
CAGGCTCCCCAGCAGGCAGAAGTATGCAAAGCATGCATCTCAATTAGTCAGCAACCAGGTGTGGAAAGTC
CCCAGGCTCCCCAGCAGGCAGAAGTATGCAAAGCATGCATCTCAATTAGTCAGCAACCATAGTCCCGCCC
CTAACTCCGCCCATCCCGCCCCTAACTCCGCCCAGTTCCGCCCATTCTCCGCCCCATGGCTGACTAATTT
TTTTTATTTATGCAGAGGCCGAGGCCGCCTCTGCCTCTGAGCTATTCCAGAAGTAGTGAGGAGGCTTTTT
TGGAGGCCTAGGCTTTTGCAAAAAGCTCCCGGGAGCTTGTATATCCATTTTCGGATCTGATCAGCACGTG
TTGACAATTAATCATCGGCATAGTATATCGGCATAGTATAATACGACAAGGTGAGGAACTAAACCATGGC
CAAGTTGACCAGTGCCGTTCCGGTGCTCACCGCGCGCGACGTCGCCGGAGCGGTCGAGTTCTGGACCGAC
CGGCTCGGGTTCTCCCGGGACTTCGTGGAGGACGACTTCGCCGGTGTGGTCCGGGACGACGTGACCCTGT
TCATCAGCGCGGTCCAGGACCAGGTGGTGCCGGACAACACCCTGGCCTGGGTGTGGGTGCGCGGCCTGGA
CGAGCTGTACGCCGAGTGGTCGGAGGTCGTGTCCACGAACTTCCGGGACGCCTCCGGGCCGGCCATGACC
GAGATCGGCGAGCAGCCGTGGGGGCGGGAGTTCGCCCTGCGCGACCCGGCCGGCAACTGCGTGCACTTCG
TGGCCGAGGAGCAGGACTGACACGTGCTACGAGATTTCGATTCCACCGCCGCCTTCTATGAAAGGTTGGG
CTTCGGAATCGTTTTCCGGGACGCCGGCTGGATGATCCTCCAGCGCGGGGATCTCATGCTGGAGTTCTTC
GCCCACCCCAACTTGTTTATTGCAGCTTATAATGGTTACAAATAAAGCAATAGCATCACAAATTTCACAA
ATAAAGCATTTTTTTCACTGCATTCTAGTTGTGGTTTGTCCAAACTCATCAATGTATCTTATCATGTCTG
TATACCGTCGACCTCTAGCTAGAGCTTGGCGTAATCATGGTCATAGCTGTTTCCTGTGTGAAATTGTTAT
CCGCTCACAATTCCACACAACATACGAGCCGGAAGCATAAAGTGTAAAGCCTGGGGTGCCTAATGAGTGA
GCTAACTCACATTAATTGCGTTGCGCTCACTGCCCGCTTTCCAGTCGGGAAACCTGTCGTGCCAGCTGCA
TTAATGAATCGGCCAACGCGCGGGGAGAGGCGGTTTGCGTATTGGGCGCTCTTCCGCTTCCTCGCTCACT
GACTCGCTGCGCTCGGTCGTTCGGCTGCGGCGAGCGGTATCAGCTCACTCAAAGGCGGTAATACGGTTAT
CCACAGAATCAGGGGATAACGCAGGAAAGAACATGTGAGCAAAAGGCCAGCAAAAGGCCAGGAACCGTAA
AAAGGCCGCGTTGCTGGCGTTTTTCCATAGGCTCCGCCCCCCTGACGAGCATCACAAAAATCGACGCTCA
AGTCAGAGGTGGCGAAACCCGACAGGACTATAAAGATACCAGGCGTTTCCCCCTGGAAGCTCCCTCGTGC
GCTCTCCTGTTCCGACCCTGCCGCTTACCGGATACCTGTCCGCCTTTCTCCCTTCGGGAAGCGTGGCGCT
TTCTCATAGCTCACGCTGTAGGTATCTCAGTTCGGTGTAGGTCGTTCGCTCCAAGCTGGGCTGTGTGCAC
GAACCCCCCGTTCAGCCCGACCGCTGCGCCTTATCCGGTAACTATCGTCTTGAGTCCAACCCGGTAAGAC
ACGACTTATCGCCACTGGCAGCAGCCACTGGTAACAGGATTAGCAGAGCGAGGTATGTAGGCGGTGCTAC
AGAGTTCTTGAAGTGGTGGCCTAACTACGGCTACACTAGAAGAACAGTATTTGGTATCTGCGCTCTGCTG
AAGCCAGTTACCTTCGGAAAAAGAGTTGGTAGCTCTTGATCCGGCAAACAAACCACCGCTGGTAGCGGTG
GTTTTTTTGTTTGCAAGCAGCAGATTACGCGCAGAAAAAAAGGATCTCAAGAAGATCCTTTGATCTTTTC
TACGGGGTCTGACGCTCAGTGGAACGAAAACTCACGTTAAGGGATTTTGGTCATGAGATTATCAAAAAGG
ATCTTCACCTAGATCCTTTTAAATTAAAAATGAAGTTTTAAATCAATCTAAAGTATATATGAGTAAACTT
GGTCTGACAGTTACCAATGCTTAATCAGTGAGGCACCTATCTCAGCGATCTGTCTATTTCGTTCATCCAT
AGTTGCCTGACTCCCCGTCGTGTAGATAACTACGATACGGGAGGGCTTACCATCTGGCCCCAGTGCTGCA
ATGATACCGCGAGACCCACGCTCACCGGCTCCAGATTTATCAGCAATAAACCAGCCAGCCGGAAGGGCCG
AGCGCAGAAGTGGTCCTGCAACTTTATCCGCCTCCATCCAGTCTATTAATTGTTGCCGGGAAGCTAGAGT
AAGTAGTTCGCCAGTTAATAGTTTGCGCAACGTTGTTGCCATTGCTACAGGCATCGTGGTGTCACGCTCG
TCGTTTGGTATGGCTTCATTCAGCTCCGGTTCCCAACGATCAAGGCGAGTTACATGATCCCCCATGTTGT
GCAAAAAAGCGGTTAGCTCCTTCGGTCCTCCGATCGTTGTCAGAAGTAAGTTGGCCGCAGTGTTATCACT
CATGGTTATGGCAGCACTGCATAATTCTCTTACTGTCATGCCATCCGTAAGATGCTTTTCTGTGACTGGT
GAGTACTCAACCAAGTCATTCTGAGAATAGTGTATGCGGCGACCGAGTTGCTCTTGCCCGGCGTCAATAC
GGGATAATACCGCGCCACATAGCAGAACTTTAAAAGTGCTCATCATTGGAAAACGTTCTTCGGGGCGAAA
ACTCTCAAGGATCTTACCGCTGTTGAGATCCAGTTCGATGTAACCCACTCGTGCACCCAACTGATCTTCA
GCATCTTTTACTTTCACCAGCGTTTCTGGGTGAGCAAAAACAGGAAGGCAAAATGCCGCAAAAAAGGGAA
TAAGGGCGACACGGAAATGTTGAATACTCATACTCTTCCTTTTTCAATATTATTGAAGCATTTATCAGGG
TTATTGTCTCATGAGCGGATACATATTTGAATGTATTTAGAAAAATAAACAAATAGGGGTTCCGCGCACA
TTTCCCCGAAAAGTGCCACCTGACGTC
Features (pLannotate 1.2.2; 23 found; start..end, strand, type, name):
     28..80      -  misc_feature   bom (fragment): basis of mobility region from pBR322
    235..614     +  enhancer       CMV enhancer: human cytomegalovirus immediate early enhancer
    615..818     +  promoter       CMV promoter: human cytomegalovirus (CMV) immediate early promoter
    820..839     +  promoter       PLtetO-1 promoter (fragment): modified phage lambda PL promoter with tet operator sites (Lutz and Bujard, 1997)
    841..860     +  promoter       PLtetO-1 promoter (fragment): modified phage lambda PL promoter with tet operator sites (Lutz and Bujard, 1997)
    868..901     +  promoter       TRE3GV promoter (fragment): 3rd-generation Tet-responsive promoter that can be activated by binding of Tet-On® 3G, optimized for retroviral and lentiviral vectors
   1011..1037    +  CDS            3xHA (fragment): three tandem HA epitope tags
   1047..2618    +  CDS            CDC25A: MPIP1_HUMAN - Experimental evidence at protein level: Swiss-Prot protein existence level 1. Tyrosine protein phosphatase which functions as a dosage- dependent inducer of mitotic progression. Directly dephosphorylates CDK1 and stimulates its kinase activity. Also dephosphorylates CDK2 in complex with cyclin E, in vitro. From Homo sapiens (Human).
   2672..2896    +  polyA_signal   bGH poly(A) signal: bovine growth hormone polyadenylation signal
   2900..2921    +  promoter       SV40 promoter (fragment): SV40 enhancer and early promoter
   2942..3370    +  rep_origin     f1 ori (sequence partly withheld): f1 bacteriophage origin of replication; arrow indicates direction of (+) strand synthesis
   3384..3713    +  promoter       SV40 promoter: SV40 enhancer and early promoter
   3761..3808    +  promoter       EM7 promoter: synthetic bacterial promoter&nbsp
   3827..4201    +  CDS            BleoR: antibiotic-binding protein; Sh ble from Streptoalloteichus hindustanus; confers resistance to bleomycin, phleomycin, and Zeocin™
   4211..4336    +  CDS            ble (fragment): BLE_KLEPN - Experimental evidence at protein level: Swiss-Prot protein existence level 1. Binding protein with a strong affinity to the bleomycin family of antibiotics. Binds to CL990; an antimitotic-antibiotic compound. From Klebsiella pneumoniae.
   4331..4452    +  polyA_signal   SV40 poly(A) signal: SV40 polyadenylation signal
   4525..4541    -  protein_bind   lac operator: The lac repressor binds to the lac operator to inhibit transcription in E. coli. This inhibition can be relieved by adding lactose or isopropyl-β-D-thiogalactopyranoside (IPTG). lac repressor encoded by lacI
   4549..4579    -  promoter       lac promoter: promoter for the E. coli lac operon
   4594..4615    -  protein_bind   CAP binding site: CAP binding activates transcription in the presence of cAMP. E. coli catabolite activator protein
   4628..4720    -  CDS            lacI (fragment): lac repressor; lacI; The lac repressor binds to the lac operator to inhibit transcription in E. coli. This inhibition can be relieved by adding lactose or isopropyl-β-D-thiogalactopyranoside (IPTG).
   4903..5491    -  rep_origin     ori: high-copy-number ColE1/pMB1/pBR322/pUC origin of replication
   5662..6522    -  CDS            AmpR: β-lactamase; bla; confers resistance to ampicillin, carbenicillin, and related antibiotics
   6523..6627    -  promoter       AmpR promoter: bla
