[The description below was written by a language model from this plasmid's Addgene catalogue record and pLannotate feature annotations shown in this document.]
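Description:
pcDNA4/TO-CDC25A is a mammalian expression plasmid of 6,658 nt, built on the commercial pcDNA4/TO backbone and designed for tetracycline/doxycycline-regulated expression of human CDC25A in human cells. In bacteria it is maintained as a high-copy plasmid through a ColE1/pUC-type origin, with selection on ampicillin provided by the β-lactamase gene and its own promoter. An f1 phage origin is also present, along with small backbone remnants (lac promoter/operator and bom fragments) that play no role in expression. For selection in mammalian cells, an SV40 early promoter drives the Sh ble (BleoR) gene, which confers Zeocin resistance and is terminated by an SV40 poly(A) signal. An EM7 promoter upstream of the same gene allows it to be expressed in E. coli as well.

The expression cassette uses the human CMV immediate-early enhancer and promoter. This is followed directly by two short elements that the annotation software labels as PLtetO-1 fragments, which correspond to the tandem tet operator sites characteristic of this backbone. In cells that express the Tet repressor, these operators keep the CMV promoter silent until tetracycline or doxycycline releases the repressor; without the repressor, expression would be expected to be constitutive. Downstream lies a short HA epitope sequence, annotated as a fragment of 3xHA and consistent with the catalogued N-terminal HA tag. It precedes the CDC25A coding sequence, and the cassette ends with the bovine growth hormone poly(A) signal.

CDC25A is a phosphatase that activates CDK1 and CDK2 by dephosphorylating them, promoting cell-cycle progression. The construct therefore suits controlled overexpression of CDC25A, including in stable Zeocin-selected lines. It was deposited with a study of replicative stress and whole-genome duplication.
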