Addgene plasmid #216511: pcDNA4/TO-CDC25A
Purpose: Expresses CDC25A in human cells under a tetracycline/doxycycline-inducible promoter
Depositing lab: John Diffley. Publication: Cyclin E-induced replicative stress drives p53-dependent whole-genome duplication. Zeng J, Hills SA, Ozono E, Diffley JFX. Cell. 2023 Feb 2;186(3):528-542.e14. doi: 10.1016/j.cell.2022.12.036. Epub 2023 Jan 20. PubMed 36681079.
Backbone
  Vector backbone: pcDNA4/TO
  Backbone manufacturer: ThermoFisher
  Vector type: Mammalian Expression
  Selectable markers: Zeocin
Growth in bacteria
  Bacterial resistance: Ampicillin, 100 μg/mL
  Growth temperature: 37°C
  Growth strain: DH5alpha
  Copy number: High Copy
Gene/Insert
  Gene/Insert name: CDC25A
  Species: H. sapiens (human)
  Entrez Gene: CDC25A (a.k.a. CDC25A2)
  Tag / fusion protein: HA (N terminal on insert)
Terms and licenses: Academic/Nonprofit Terms; Industry Terms: Not Available to Industry
How to cite: pcDNA4/TO-CDC25A was a gift from John Diffley (Addgene plasmid # 216511 ; http://n2t.net/addgene:216511 ; RRID:Addgene_216511)
